>Addgene plasmid #72342 | pCHAC-mt-mKeima | addgene full sequence | sequence record 399768 | Addgene NGS Result
CAGCTTTGCTCTTAGGAGTTTCCTAATACATCCCAAACTCAAATATATAAAGCATTTGACTTGTTCTATG
CCCTAGGGGGCGGGGGGAAGCTAAGCCAGCTTTTTTTAACATTTAAAATGTTAATTCCATTTTAAATGCA
CAGATGTTTTTATTTCATAAGGGTTTCAATGTGCATGAATGCTGCAATATTCCTGTTACCAAAGCTAGTA
TAAATAAAAATAGATAAACGTGGAAATTACTTAGAGTTTCTGTCATTAACGTTTCCTTCCTCAGTTGACA
ACATAAATGCGCTGCTGAGAAGCCAGTTTGCATCTGTCAGGATCAATTTCCCATTATGCCAGTCATATTA
ATTACTAGTCAATTAGTTGATTTTTATTTTTGACATATACATGTGAAAGACCCCACCTGTAGGTTTGGCA
AGCTAGCTTAAGTAACGCCATTTTGCAAGGCATGGAAAAATACATAACTGAGAATAGAAAAGTTCAGATC
AAGGTCAGGAACAGATGGAACAGCTGAATATGGGCCAAACAGGATATCTGTGGTAAGCAGTTCCTGCCCC
GGCTCAGGGCCAAGAACAGATGGAACAGCTGAATATGGGCCAAACAGGATATCTGTGGTAAGCAGTTCCT
GCCCCGGCTCAGGGCCAAGAACAGATGGTCCCCAGATGCGGTCCAGCCCTCAGCAGTTTCTAGAGAACCA
TCAGATGTTTCCAGGGTGCCCCAAGGACCTGAAATGACCCTGTGCCTTATTTGAACTAACCAATCAGTTC
GCTTCTCGCTTCTGTTCGCGCGCTTCTGCTCCCCGAGCTCAATAAAAGAGCCCACAACCCCTCACTCGGC
GCGCCAGTCCTCCGATTGACTGAGTCGCCCGGGTACCCGTGTATCCAATAAACCCTCTTGCAGTTGCATC
CGACTTGTGGTCTCGCTGTTCCTTGGGAGGGTCTCCTCTGAGTGATTGACTACCCGTCAGCGGGGGTCTT
TCATTTGGGGGCTCGTCCGGGATCGGGAGACCCCTGCCCAGGGACCACCGACCCACCACCGGGAGGTAAG
CTGGCCAGCAACTTATCTGTGTCTGTCCGATTGTCTAGTGTCTATGACTGATTTTATGCGCCTGCGTCGG
TACTAGTTAGCTAACTAGCTCTGTATCTGGCGGACCCGTGGTGGAACTGACGAGTTCGGAACACCCGGCC
GCAACCCTGGGAGACGTCCCAGGGACTTCGGGGGCCGTTTTTGTGGCCCGACCTGAGTCCAAAAATCCCG
ATCGTTTTGGACTCTTTGGTGCACCCCCCTTAGAGGAGGGATATGTGGTTCTGGTAGGAGACGAGAACCT
AAAACAGTTCCCGCCTCCGTCTGAATTTTTGCTTTCGGTTTGGGACCGAAGCCGCGCCGCGCGTCTTGTC
TGCTGCAGCATCGTTCTGTGTTGTCTCTGTCTGACTGTGTTTCTGTATTTGTCTGAAAATATGGGCCCGG
GCCAGACTGTTACCACTCCCTTAAGTTTGACCTTAGGTCACTGGAAAGATGTCGAGCGGATCGCTCACAA
CCAGTCGGTAGATGTCAAGAAGAGACGTTGGGTTACCTTCTGCTCTGCAGAATGGCCAACCTTTAACGTC
GGATGGCCGCGAGACGGCACCTTTAACCGAGACCTCATCACCCAGGTTAAGATCAAGGTCTTTTCACCTG
GCCCGCATGGACACCCAGACCAGGTCCCCTACATCGTGACCTGGGAAGCCTTGGCTTTTGACCCCCCTCC
CTGGGTCAAGCCCTTTGTACACCCTAAGCCTCCGCCTCCTCTTCCTCCATCCGCCCCGTCTCTCCCCCTT
GAACCTCCTCGTTCGACCCCGCCTCGATCCTCCCTTTATCCAGCCCTCACTCCTTCTCTAGGCGCCCCCA
TATGGCCATATGAGATCTTATATGGGGCACCCCCGCCCCTTGTAAACTTCCCTGACCCTGACATGACAAG
AGTTACTAACAGCCCCTCTCTCCAAGCTCACTTACAGGCTCTCTACTTAGTCCAGCACGAAGTCTGGAGA
CCTCTGGCGGCAGCCTACCAAGAACAACTGGACCGACCGGTGGTACCTCACCCTTACCGAGTCGGCGACA
CAGTGTGGGTCCGCCGACACCAGACTAAGAACCTAGAACCTCGCTGGAAAGGACCTTACACAGTCCTGCT
GACCACCCCCACCGCCCTCAAAGTAGACGGCATCGCAGCTTGGATACACGCCGCCCACGTGAAGGCTGCC
GACCCCGGGGGTGGACCATCCTCTAGACTGCCGGATCCACGCGTATGCATCTCGAGGCCACCATGTCCGT
CCTGACGCCGCTGCTGCTGCGGGGCTTGACAGGCTCGGCCCGGCGGCTCCCAGTGCCGCGCGCCAAGATC
CATTCGTTGCCGCCGGAGGGGAAGCTTGGGATGTCCGTCCTGACGCCGCTGCTGCTGCGGGGCTTGACAG
GCTCGGCCCGGCGGCTCCCAGTGCCGCGCGCCAAGATCCATTCGTTGCCGCCGGAGGGGAAGCTCGGGGG
ATCCGCCATGGTGAGCGTGATCGCCAAGCAGATGACCTACAAGGTGTACATGAGCGGCACCGTGAACGGC
CACTACTTCGAGGTGGAGGGCGACGGCAAGGGCAAGCCCTACGAGGGCGAGCAGACCGTGAAGCTGACCG
TGACCAAGGGTGGCCCCCTGCCCTTCGCCTGGGACATCCTGAGCCCCCAGCTCCAGTACGGCAGCATCCC
CTTCACCAAGTACCCCGAGGACATCCCCGACTACTTCAAGCAGAGCTTCCCCGAGGGCTACACCTGGGAG
CGCAGCATGAACTTCGAGGACGGCGCCGTGTGCACCGTGAGCAACGACAGCAGCATCCAGGGCAACTGCT
TCATCTACAACGTGAAGATCAGCGGCGAGAACTTCCCCCCCAACGGCCCCGTGATGCAGAAGAAGACCCA
GGGCTGGGAGCCCAGCACCGAGCGCCTGTTCGCCCGCGACGGAATGCTGATCGGCAACGACTACATGGCC
CTGAAGCTGGAGGGCGGCGGCCACTACCTGTGCGAGTTCAAGAGCACCTACAAGGCCAAGAAGCCCGTGA
GGATGCCCGGCCGCCACGAGATCGACCGCAAGCTGGACGTGACCAGCCACAACCGCGACTACACCAGCGT
GGAGCAGTGCGAGATCGCCATCGCCCGCCACTCCCTGCTGGGCTAAGTCGACCCCCCCCCCCTAACGTTA
CTGGCCGAAGCCGCTTGGAATAAGGCCGGTGTGCGTTTGTCTATATGTTATTTTCCACCATATTGCCGTC
TTTTGGCAATGTGAGGGCCCGGAAACCTGGCCCTGTCTTCTTGACGAGCATTCCTAGGGGTCTTTCCCCT
CTCGCCAAAGGAATGCAAGGTCTGTTGAATGTCGTGAAGGAAGCAGTTCCTCTGGAAGCTTCTTGAAGAC
AAACAACGTCTGTAGCGACCCTTTGCAGGCAGCGGAACCCCCCACCTGGCGACAGGTGCCTCTGCGGCCA
AAAGCCACGTGTATAAGATACACCTGCAAAGGCGGCACAACCCCAGTGCCACGTTGTGAGTTGGATAGTT
GTGGAAAGAGTCAAATGGCTCTCCTCAAGCGTATTCAACAAGGGGCTGAAGGATGCCCAGAAGGTACCCC
ATTGTATGGGATCTGATCTGGGGCCTCGGTGCACATGCTTTACATGTGTTTAGTCGAGGTTAAAAAAACG
TCTAGGCCCCCCGAACCACGGGGACGTGGTTTTCCTTTGAAAAACACGATGATAATATGGCCACAACCAT
GGGGCGCGCCGTATACTGATCAATCGATTCAATTGCACCGGTGCCTGCAGGCCATCCCCTTGGCGTCTCC
TCGACGATAAAATAAAAGATTTTATTTAGTCTCCAGAAAAAGGGGGGAATGAAAGACCCCACCTGTAGGT
TTGGCAAGCTAGCTTAAGTAACGCCATTTTGCAAGGCATGGAAAAATACATAACTGAGAATAGAGAAGTT
CAGATCAAGGTCAGGAACAGATGGAACAGCTGAATATGGGCCAAACAGGATATCTGTGGTAAGCAGTTCC
TGCCCCGGCTCAGGGCCAAGAACAGATGGAACAGCTGAATATGGGCCAAACAGGATATCTGTGGTAAGCA
GTTCCTGCCCCGGCTCAGGGCCAAGAACAGATGGTCCCCAGATGCGGTCCAGCCCTCAGCAGTTTCTAGA
GAACCATCAGATGTTTCCAGGGTGCCCCAAGGACCTGAAATGACCCTGTGCCTTATTTGAACTAACCAAT
CAGTTCGCTTCTCGCTTCTGTTCGCGCGCTTCTGCTCCCCGAGCTCAATAAAAGAGCCCACAACCCCTCA
CTCGGGGCGCCAGTCCTCCGATTGACTGAGTCGCCCGGGTACCCGTGTATCCAATAAACCCTCTTGCAGT
TGCATCCGACTTGTGGTCTCGCTGTTCCTTGGGAGGGTCTCCTCTGAGTGATTGACTACCCGTCAGCGGG
GGTCTTTCACATGCAGCATGTATCAAAATTAATTTGGTTTTTTTTCTTAAGTATTTACATTAAATGGCCA
TAGTTGCATTAATGAATCGGCCAACGCGCGGGGAGAGGCGGTTTGCGTATTGGGCGCTCTTCCGCTTCCT
CGCTCACTGACTCGCTGCGCTCGGTCGTTCGGCTGCGGCGAGCGGTATCAGCTCACTCAAAGGCGGTAAT
ACGGTTATCCACAGAATCAGGGGATAACGCAGGAAAGAACATGTGAGCAAAAGGCCAGCAAAAGGCCAGG
AACCGTAAAAAGGCCGCGTTGCTGGCGTTTTTCCATAGGCTCCGCCCCCCTGACGAGCATCACAAAAATC
GACGCTCAAGTCAGAGGTGGCGAAACCCGACAGGACTATAAAGATACCAGGCGTTTCCCCCTGGAAGCTC
CCTCGTGCGCTCTCCTGTTCCGACCCTGCCGCTTACCGGATACCTGTCCGCCTTTCTCCCTTCGGGAAGC
GTGGCGCTTTCTCATAGCTCACGCTGTAGGTATCTCAGTTCGGTGTAGGTCGTTCGCTCCAAGCTGGGCT
GTGTGCACGAACCCCCCGTTCAGCCCGACCGCTGCGCCTTATCCGGTAACTATCGTCTTGAGTCCAACCC
GGTAAGACACGACTTATCGCCACTGGCAGCAGCCACTGGTAACAGGATTAGCAGAGCGAGGTATGTAGGC
GGTGCTACAGAGTTCTTGAAGTGGTGGCCTAACTACGGCTACACTAGAAGAACAGTATTTGGTATCTGCG
CTCTGCTGAAGCCAGTTACCTTCGGAAAAAGAGTTGGTAGCTCTTGATCCGGCAAACAAACCACCGCTGG
TAGCGGTGGTTTTTTTGTTTGCAAGCAGCAGATTACGCGCAGAAAAAAAGGATCTCAAGAAGATCCTTTG
ATCTTTTCTACGGGGTCTGACGCTCAGTGGAACGAAAACTCACGTTAAGGGATTTTGGTCATGAGATTAT
CAAAAAGGATCTTCACCTAGATCCTTTTGCGGCCGGCCGCAAATCAATCTAAAGTATATATGAGTAAACT
TGGTCTGACAGTTACCAATGCTTAATCAGTGAGGCACCTATCTCAGCGATCTGTCTATTTCGTTCATCCA
TAGTTGCCTGACTCCCCGTCGTGTAGATAACTACGATACGGGAGGGCTTACCATCTGGCCCCAGTGCTGC
AATGATACCGCGAGACCCACGCTCACCGGCTCCAGATTTATCAGCAATAAACCAGCCAGCCGGAAGGGCC
GAGCGCAGAAGTGGTCCTGCAACTTTATCCGCCTCCATCCAGTCTATTAATTGTTGCCGGGAAGCTAGAG
TAAGTAGTTCGCCAGTTAATAGTTTGCGCAACGTTGTTGCCATTGCTACAGGCATCGTGGTGTCACGCTC
GTCGTTTGGTATGGCTTCATTCAGCTCCGGTTCCCAACGATCAAGGCGAGTTACATGATCCCCCATGTTG
TGCAAAAAAGCGGTTAGCTCCTTCGGTCCTCCGATCGTTGTCAGAAGTAAGTTGGCCGCAGTGTTATCAC
TCATGGTTATGGCAGCACTGCATAATTCTCTTACTGTCATGCCATCCGTAAGATGCTTTTCTGTGACTGG
TGAGTACTCAACCAAGTCATTCTGAGAATAGTGTATGCGGCGACCGAGTTGCTCTTGCCCGGCGTCAATA
CGGGATAATACCGCGCCACATAGCAGAACTTTAAAAGTGCTCATCATTGGAAAACGTTCTTCGGGGCGAA
AACTCTCAAGGATCTTACCGCTGTTGAGATCCAGTTCGATGTAACCCACTCGTGCACCCAACTGATCTTC
AGCATCTTTTACTTTCACCAGCGTTTCTGGGTGAGCAAAAACAGGAAGGCAAAATGCCGCAAAAAAGGGA
ATAAGGGCGACACGGAAATGTTGAATACTCATACTCTTCCTTTTTCAATATTATTGAAGCATTTATCAGG
GTTATTGTCTCATGA
Features (pLannotate 1.2.2; 14 found; start..end, strand, type, name):
    394..985     +  LTR            LTR: long terminal repeat from Moloney murine leukemia virus
   1048..1405    +  misc_feature   MMLV Ψ: packaging signal of Moloney murine leukemia virus (MMLV)
   1470..1886    +  CDS            gag (truncated): truncated Moloney murine leukemia virus (MMLV) gag gene lacking the start codon
   1896..2270    +  misc_feature   pol region: Moloney murine leukemia virus (MMLV) pol region containing the splice acceptor site
   2303..2377    +  CDS            COX8 presequence: mitochondrial presequence of human cytochrome c oxidase subunit VIII (Rizutto et al., 1989)
   2411..2485    +  CDS            COX8 presequence: mitochondrial presequence of human cytochrome c oxidase subunit VIII (Rizutto et al., 1989)
   2528..3193    +  CDS            mKeima: mKeima is a basic (constitutively fluorescent) long stokes shift fluorescent protein published in 2006, derived from Montipora sp. 20. It has high acid sensitivity.
   3303..3765    +  misc_feature   IRES: internal ribosome entry site (IRES) of the encephalomyocarditis virus (EMCV)
   3898..4019    +  LTR            3' LTR (ΔU3) (fragment): self-inactivating 3' long terminal repeat (LTR) from Moloney murine leukemia virus
   4020..4489    +  LTR            LTR: long terminal repeat from Moloney murine leukemia virus
   4555..4607    -  CDS            lacI (fragment): lac repressor; lacI; The lac repressor binds to the lac operator to inhibit transcription in E. coli. This inhibition can be relieved by adding lactose or isopropyl-β-D-thiogalactopyranoside (IPTG).
   4790..5378    -  rep_origin     ori: high-copy-number ColE1/pMB1/pBR322/pUC origin of replication
   5542..6402    -  CDS            AmpR: β-lactamase; bla; confers resistance to ampicillin, carbenicillin, and related antibiotics
   6403..6455    -  promoter       AmpR promoter (fragment): bla
