[The description below was written by a language model from this plasmid's Addgene catalogue record and pLannotate feature annotations shown in this document.]
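Description:
pCHAC-mt-mKeima is a Moloney murine leukemia virus (MMLV)-based retroviral transfer vector built on the commercial pCHAC-MCS1-IRES-MCS2 backbone, intended for producing retrovirus that stably expresses a mitochondrially targeted mKeima reporter in mammalian cells. In bacteria it is maintained through a high-copy ColE1/pUC-type origin and selected with ampicillin via the β-lactamase gene. The record lists no mammalian selectable marker, so transduced cells would have to be identified by the reporter's fluorescence.

The viral portion comprises a 5′ MMLV LTR, the Ψ packaging signal, a truncated gag segment lacking its start codon and a pol-region fragment carrying the splice acceptor, followed by the payload and a 3′ LTR. The 3′ LTR is annotated as a short ΔU3-like fragment adjoining a larger MMLV LTR match. No separate internal promoter is annotated, so expression presumably comes from the 5′ LTR. The insert, placed in the first cloning site between XhoI and SalI, consists of two tandem copies of the human cytochrome c oxidase subunit VIII (COX8) presequence upstream of mKeima, a long Stokes shift, acid-sensitive fluorescent protein from a Montipora stony coral. The presequences direct the protein to mitochondria. An EMCV IRES lies downstream, but no second coding sequence is annotated after it, so the second cloning site appears to be empty.

Because mKeima's fluorescence properties change in acidic environments, mt-mKeima reports delivery of mitochondria to lysosomes. The associated work used it to study PINK1-dependent mitophagy. The sequenced record (6,455 nt) is slightly shorter than the catalogued total size of 6,517 bp.
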