Addgene plasmid #72342: pCHAC-mt-mKeima
Purpose: retrovirus construct for stable expressing mt-mKeima
Depositing lab: Richard Youle. Depositing organization: National Institute of Neurological Disorders and Strokes (NINDS). Publication: The ubiquitin kinase PINK1 recruits autophagy receptors to induce mitophagy. Lazarou M, Sliter DA, Kane LA, Sarraf SA, Wang C, Burman JL, Sideris DP, Fogel AI, Youle RJ. Nature. 2015 Aug 20;524(7565):309-14. doi: 10.1038/nature14893. Epub 2015 Aug 12. PubMed 26266977.
Backbone
  Vector backbone: pCHAC-MCS1-IRES-MCS2
  Backbone manufacturer: AlleleBiotechnology
  Backbone size w/o insert (bp): 5632
  Total vector size (bp): 6517
  Vector type: Retroviral
  Selectable markers: none
Growth in bacteria
  Bacterial resistance: Ampicillin, 100 μg/mL
  Growth temperature: 37°C
  Growth strain: NEB Stable
  Copy number: High Copy
Gene/Insert
  Gene/Insert name: mt-mKeima
  Species: stony coral Montipora
  Insert size (bp): 894
  GenBank ID: AB209969
  Cloning method: Restriction Enzyme; 5′ cloning site XhoI (not destroyed); 3′ cloning site SalI (not destroyed)
  Sequencing primers: 5′ TGACCTGGGAAGCCTTGGCT; 3′ TTGCCAAAAGACGGCAATAT
Resource information
  A portion of this plasmid was derived from a plasmid made by: The insert mt-mKeima was cut out from the original construct pIND(SP1)-mt-mKeima obtained from Dr. Atsushi Miyawaki of Brain Science Institute, RIKEN, Japan
Terms and licenses: Academic/Nonprofit Terms; Industry Terms: Not Available to Industry
Depositor comments: Please also cite the original paper describing the use of mt-mkeima by Dr. Atsushi Miyawaki's lab at RIKEN, Japan. Hiroyuki Katayama et al, 2011. A sensitive and quantitative technique for detecting autophagic events based on lysosomal delivery. Chemistry and Bioogy 18(8): 1042-1052
How to cite: pCHAC-mt-mKeima was a gift from Richard Youle (Addgene plasmid # 72342 ; http://n2t.net/addgene:72342 ; RRID:Addgene_72342)
