>Addgene plasmid #72342 | pCHAC-mt-mKeima | addgene partial sequence | sequence record 134431 | LZRS-F 5'-TGGATACACGCCGCCCACGTG-3'
TCCTCTAGACTGCCGGATCCACGCGTATGCATCTCGAGGCCACCATGTCCGTCCTGACGCCGCTGCTGCT
GCGGGGCTTGACAGGCTCGGCCCGGCGGCTCCCAGTGCCGCGCGCCAAGATCCATTCGTTGCCGCCGGAG
GGGAAGCTTGGGATGTCCGTCCTGACGCCGCTGCTGCTGCGGGGCTTGACAGGCTCGGCCCGGCGGCTCC
CAGTGCCGCGCGCCAAGATCCATTCGTTGCCGCCGGAGGGGAAGCTCGGGGGATCCGCCATGGTGAGCGT
GATCGCCAAGCAGATGACCTACAAGGTGTACATGAGCGGCACCGTGAACGGCCACTACTTCGAGGTGGAG
GGCGACGGCAAGGGCAAGCCCTACGAGGGCGAGCAGACCGTGAAGCTGACCGTGACCAAGGGTGGCCCCC
TGCCCTTCGCCTGGGACATCCTGAGCCCCCAGCTCCAGTACGGCAGCATCCCCTTCACCAAGTACCCCGA
GGACATCCCCGACTACTTCAAGCAGAGCTTCCCCGAGGGCTACACCTGGGAGCGCAGCATGAACTTCGAG
GACGGCGCCGTGTGCACCGTGAGCAACGACAGCAGCATCCAGGGCAACTGCTTCATCTACAACGTGAAGA
TCAGCGGCGAGAACTTCCCCCCCAACGGCCCCGTGATGCAGAAGAAGACCCAGGGCTGGGAGCCCAGCAC
CGAGCGCCTGTTCGCCCGCGACGGAATGCTGATCGGCAACGACTACATGGCCCTGAAGCTGGAGGGCGGC
GGCCACTACCTGTGCGAGTTCAAGAGCACCTACAAGGCCAAGAAGCCCGTGAGGATGCCCGGCCGCCACG
AGATCGACCGCAAGCTGGACGTGACCAGCCACAACCGCGACTACA
