>Addgene plasmid #72342 | pCHAC-mt-mKeima | addgene partial sequence | sequence record 134432 | IRES-F 5'-TGGCTCTCCTCAAGCGTATT-3'
GTACCCCATTGTATGGGATCTGATCTGGGGCCTCGGTGCACATGCTTTACATGTGTTTAGTCGAGGTTAA
AAAAACGTCTAGGCCCCCCGAACCACGGGGACGTGGTTTTCCTTTGAAAAACACGATGATAATATGGCCA
CAACCATGGGGCGCGCCGTATACTGATCAATCGATTCAATTGCACCGGTGCCTGCAGGCCATCCCCTTGG
CGTCTCCTCGACGATAAAATAAAAGATTTTATTTAGTCTCCAGAAAAAGGGGGGAATGAAAGACCCCACC
TGTAGGTTTGGCAAGCTAGCTTAAGTAACGCCATTTTGCAAGGCATGGAAAAATACATAACTGAGAATAG
AGAAGTTCAGATCAAGGTCAGGAACAGATGGAACAGCTGAATATGGGCCAAACAGGATATCTGTGGTAAG
CAGTTCCTGCCCCGGCTCAGGGCCAAGAACAGATGGAACAGCTGAATATGGGCCAAACAGGATATCTGTG
GTAAGCAGTTCCTGCCCCGGCTCAGGGCCAAGAACAGATGGTCCCCAGATGCGGTCCAGCCCTCAGCAGT
TTCTAGAGAACCATCAGATGTTTCCAGGGTGCCCCAAGGACCTGAAATGACCCTGTGCCTTATTTGAACT
AACCAATCAGTTCGCTTCTCGCTTCTGTTCGCGCGCTTCTGCTCCCCGAGCTCAATAAAAGAGCCCACAA
CCCCTCACTCGGGGCGCCAGTCCTCCGATTGACTGAGTCGCCCGGGTACCCGTGTATCCAATAAACCCTC
TTGCAGTTGCATCCGACTTGTGGTCTCGCTGTTCCTTGGGAGGGTCTCCTCTGAGTGATTGACTACCCGT
CAGCGGGG
